>Addgene plasmid #227449 | pk335-CARGO-6mer-4.5kb-USP | addgene full sequence | sequence record 452291 | Addgene NGS Result
TTGAGATCCTTTTTTTCTGCGCGTAATCTGCTGCTTGCAAACAAAAAAACCACCGCTACCAGCGGTGGTT
TGTTTGCCGGATCAAGAGCTACCAACTCTTTTTCCGAAGGTAACTGGCTTCAGCAGAGCGCAGATACCAA
ATACTGTTCTTCTAGTGTAGCCGTAGTTAGGCCACCACTTCAAGAACTCTGTAGCACCGCCTACATACCT
CGCTCTGCTAATCCTGTTACCAGTGGCTGCTGCCAGTGGCGATAAGTCGTGTCTTACCGGGTTGGACTCA
AGACGATAGTTACCGGATAAGGCGCAGCGGTCGGGCTGAACGGGGGGTTCGTGCACACAGCCCAGCTTGG
AGCGAACGACCTACACCGAACTGAGATACCTACAGCGTGAGCTATGAGAAAGCGCCACGCTTCCCGAAGG
GAGAAAGGCGGACAGGTATCCGGTAAGCGGCAGGGTCGGAACAGGAGAGCGCACGAGGGAGCTTCCAGGG
GGAAACGCCTGGTATCTTTATAGTCCTGTCGGGTTTCGCCACCTCTGACTTGAGCGTCGATTTTTGTGAT
GCTCGTCAGGGGGGCGGAGCCTATGGAAAAACGCCAGCAACGCGGCCTTTTTACGGTTCCTGGCCTTTTG
CTGGCCTTTTGCTCACATGTGTTTAAGAGCTATGCTGGAAACAGCATAGCAAGTTTAAATAAGGCTAGTC
CGTTATCAACTTGAAAAAGTGGCACCGAGTCGGTGCTTTTTTTCTCGAGTACTAGGATCCATTAGGCTTT
CCCATGATTCCTTCATATTTGCATATACGATACAAGGCTGTTAGAGAGATAATTGGAATTAATTTGACTG
TAAACACAAAGATATTAGTACAAAATACGTGACGTAGAAAGTAATAATTTCTTGGGTAGTTTGCAGTTTT
AAAATTATGTTTTAAAATGGACTATCATATGCTTACCGTAACTTGAAAGTATTTCGATTTCTTGGCTTTA
TATATCTTGTGGAAAGGACGAAACACCGTTTCCTCACCTATGTCTATAGTTTAAGAGCTATGCTGGAAAC
AGCATAGCAAGTTTAAATAAGGCTAGTCCGTTATCAACTTGAAAAAGTGGCACCGAGTCGGTGCTTTTTT
TCTCGAGTACTAGGATCCATTAGGCTTTCCCATGATTCCTTCATATTTGCATATACGATACAAGGCTGTT
AGAGAGATAATTGGAATTAATTTGACTGTAAACACAAAGATATTAGTACAAAATACGTGACGTAGAAAGT
AATAATTTCTTGGGTAGTTTGCAGTTTTAAAATTATGTTTTAAAATGGACTATCATATGCTTACCGTAAC
TTGAAAGTATTTCGATTTCTTGGCTTTATATATCTTGTGGAAAGGACGAAACACCGATTATGGACTTCCT
CCTGACGTTTAAGAGCTATGCTGGAAACAGCATAGCAAGTTTAAATAAGGCTAGTCCGTTATCAACTTGA
AAAAGTGGCACCGAGTCGGTGCTTTTTTTCTCGAGTACTAGGATCCATTAGGCTTTCCCATGATTCCTTC
ATATTTGCATATACGATACAAGGCTGTTAGAGAGATAATTGGAATTAATTTGACTGTAAACACAAAGATA
TTAGTACAAAATACGTGACGTAGAAAGTAATAATTTCTTGGGTAGTTTGCAGTTTTAAAATTATGTTTTA
AAATGGACTATCATATGCTTACCGTAACTTGAAAGTATTTCGATTTCTTGGCTTTATATATCTTGTGGAA
AGGACGAAACACCGTTGTACATCCCATGGGTTTCGTTTAAGAGCTATGCTGGAAACAGCATAGCAAGTTT
AAATAAGGCTAGTCCGTTATCAACTTGAAAAAGTGGCACCGAGTCGGTGCTTTTTTTCTCGAGTACTAGG
ATCCATTAGGCTTTCCCATGATTCCTTCATATTTGCATATACGATACAAGGCTGTTAGAGAGATAATTGG
AATTAATTTGACTGTAAACACAAAGATATTAGTACAAAATACGTGACGTAGAAAGTAATAATTTCTTGGG
TAGTTTGCAGTTTTAAAATTATGTTTTAAAATGGACTATCATATGCTTACCGTAACTTGAAAGTATTTCG
ATTTCTTGGCTTTATATATCTTGTGGAAAGGACGAAACACCGTTGTTAGTTGGTTCACAGGGGTTTAAGA
GCTATGCTGGAAACAGCATAGCAAGTTTAAATAAGGCTAGTCCGTTATCAACTTGAAAAAGTGGCACCGA
GTCGGTGCTTTTTTTCTCGAGTACTAGGATCCATTAGGCTTTCCCATGATTCCTTCATATTTGCATATAC
GATACAAGGCTGTTAGAGAGATAATTGGAATTAATTTGACTGTAAACACAAAGATATTAGTACAAAATAC
GTGACGTAGAAAGTAATAATTTCTTGGGTAGTTTGCAGTTTTAAAATTATGTTTTAAAATGGACTATCAT
ATGCTTACCGTAACTTGAAAGTATTTCGATTTCTTGGCTTTATATATCTTGTGGAAAGGACGAAACACCG
ACAAATTGTGCCCTCAATCTGTTTAAGAGCTATGCTGGAAACAGCATAGCAAGTTTAAATAAGGCTAGTC
CGTTATCAACTTGAAAAAGTGGCACCGAGTCGGTGCTTTTTTTCTCGAGTACTAGGATCCATTAGGCTTT
CCCATGATTCCTTCATATTTGCATATACGATACAAGGCTGTTAGAGAGATAATTGGAATTAATTTGACTG
TAAACACAAAGATATTAGTACAAAATACGTGACGTAGAAAGTAATAATTTCTTGGGTAGTTTGCAGTTTT
AAAATTATGTTTTAAAATGGACTATCATATGCTTACCGTAACTTGAAAGTATTTCGATTTCTTGGCTTTA
TATATCTTGTGGAAAGGACGAAACACCGTTCTGAGAATAATACTTGGTGTTTAAGAGCTATGCTGGAAAC
AGCATAGCAAGTTTAAATAAGGCTAGTCCGTTATCAACTTGAAAAAGTGGCACCGAGTCGGTGCTTTTTT
TCTCGAGTACTAGGATCCATTAGGCTTTCCCATGATTCCTTCATATTTGCATATACGATACAAGGCTGTT
AGAGAGATAATTGGAATTAATTTGACTGTAAACACAAAGATATTAGTACAAAATACGTGACGTAGAAAGT
AATAATTTCTTGGGTAGTTTGCAGTTTTAAAATTATGTTTTAAAATGGACTATCATATGCTTACCGTAAC
TTGAAAGTATTTCGATTTCTTGGCTTTATATATCTTGTGGAAAGGACGAAACACCGTTTTTTTTCTAGAG
GTACCCGTTACATAACTTACGGTAAATGGCCCGCCTGGCTGACCGCCCAACGACCCCCGCCCATTGACGT
CAATAGTAACGCCAATAGGGACTTTCCATTGACGTCAATGGGTGGAGTATTTACGGTAAACTGCCCACTT
GGCAGTACATCAAGTGTATCATATGCCAAGTACGCCCCCTATTGACGTCAATGACGGTAAATGGCCCGCC
TGGCATTGTGCCCAGTACATGACCTTATGGGACTTTCCTACTTGGCAGTACATCTACGTATTAGTCATCG
CTATTACCATGGTCGAGGTGAGCCCCACGTTCTGCTTCACTCTCCCCATCTCCCCCCCCTCCCCACCCCC
AATTTTGTATTTATTTATTTTTTAATTATTTTGTGCAGCGATGGGGGCGGGGGGGGGGGGGGGGGGGCGC
GCGSSAGGGGGGGGGGGGGGGGGSGAGGGGSGGGGSGGGGSGAGGCGGAGAGGTGCGGCGGCAGCCAATC
AGAGCGGCGCGCTCCGAAAGTTTCCTTTTATGGCGAGGCGGCGGCGGCGGCGGCCCTATAAAAAGCGAAG
CGCGCGGCGGGCGGGAGTCGCTGCGCGCTGCCTTCGCCCCGTGCCCCGCTCCGCCGCCGCCTCGCGCCGC
CCGCCCCGGCTCTGACTGACCGCGTTACTCCCACAGGTGAGCGGGCGGGACGGCCCTTCTCCTCCGGGCT
GTAATTAGCTGAGCAAGAGGTAAGGGTTTAAGGGATGGTTGGTTGGTGGGGTATTAATGTTTAATTACCT
GGAGCACCTGCCTGAAATCACTTTTTTTCAGGTTGGACCGGTGCCACCATGAGCGAGCTGATTAAGGAGA
ACATGCACATGAAGCTGTACATGGAGGGCACCGTGGACAACCATCACTTCAAGTGCACATCCGAGGGCGA
AGGCAAGCCCTACGAGGGCACCCAGACCATGAGAATCAAGGTGGTCGAGGGCGGCCCTCTCCCCTTCGCC
TTCGACATCCTGGCTACTAGCTTCCTCTACGGCAGCAAGACCTTCATCAACCACACCCAGGGCATCCCCG
ACTTCTTCAAGCAGTCCTTCCCTGAGGGCTTCACATGGGAGAGAGTCACCACATACGATGACGGGGGCGT
GCTGACCGCTACCCAGGACACCAGCCTCCAGGACGGCTGCCTCATCTACAACGTCAAGATCAGAGGGGTG
AACTTCACATCCAACGGCCCTGTGATGCAGAAGAAAACACTCGGCTGGGAGGCCTTCACCGAGACGCTGT
ACCCCGCTGACGGCGGCCTGGAAGGCAGAAACGACATGGCCCTGAAGCTCGTGGGCGGGAGCCATCTGAT
CGCAAACATCAAGACCACATATAGATCCAAGAAACCCGCTAAGAACCTCAAGATGCCTGGCGTCTACTAT
GTGGACTACAGACTGGAAAGAATCAAGGAGGCCAACAACGAAACCTACGTCGAGCAGCACGAGGTGGCAG
TGGCCAGATACTGCGACCTCCCTAGCAAACTGGGGCACAAGCTTAATTAAGAATTCCTAGAGCTCGCTGA
TCAGCCTCGACTGTGCCTTCTAGTTGCCAGCCATCTGTTGTTTGCCCCTCCCCCGTGCCTTCCTTGACCC
TGGAAGGTGCCACTCCCACTGTCCTTTCCTAATAAAATGAGGAAATTGCATCGCATTGTCTGAGTAGGTG
TCATTCTATTCTGGGGGGTGGGGTGGGGCAGGACAGCAAGGGGGAGGATTGGGAAGAGAATAGCAGGCAT
GCTGGGGAGCTCTCGAAGCCGCGGTGCGGGTGCCAGGGCGTGCCCTTGGGCTCCCCGGGCGCGTACTCCA
CCTCACCCATCGCAGGAACCCCTAGTGATGGAGTTGGCCACTCCCTCTCTGCGCGCTCGCTCGCTCACTG
AGGCCGGGCGACCAAAGGTCGCCCGACGCCCGGGCTTTGCCCGGGCGGCCTCAGTGAGCGAGCGAGCGCG
CAGCTGCCTGCAGGGGCGCCTGATGCGGTATTTTCTCCTTACGCATCTGTGCGGTATTTCACACCGCATA
[95 nt withheld, positions 5321-5415]
T
[46 nt withheld, positions 5417-5462]
C
[141 nt withheld, positions 5464-5604]
CCTTTGACGTTGGAGTCCACGTTCTTT
[37 nt withheld, positions 5632-5668]
ACTCTATCTCGGGCTATTCTTTTGATTTATAAGGGATTTTGCCGATTTCGGTCTATTGGTTAAAAAATGA
GCTGATTTAACAAAAATTTAACGCGAATTTTAACAAAATATTAACGTTTACAATTTTATGGTGCACTCTC
AGTACAATCTGCTCTGATGCCGCATAGTGCTTTTCCCAAGGCAGTCTGGAGCATGCGCTTTAGCAGCCCC
GCTGGGCACTTGGCGCTACACAAGTGGCCTCTGGCCTCGCACACATTCCACATCCACCGGTAGGCGCCAA
CCGGCTCCGTTCTTTGGTGGCCCCTTCGCGCCACCTTCTACTCCTCCCCTAGTCAGGAAGTTCCCCCCCG
CCCCGCAGCTCGCGTCGTGCAGGACGTGACAAATGGAAGTAGCACGTCTCACTAGTCTCGTGCAGATGGA
CAGCACCGCTGAGCAATGGAAGCGGGTAGGCCTTTGGGGCAGCGGCCAATAGCAGCTTTGCTCCTTCGCT
TTCTGGGCTCAGAGGCTGGGAAGGGGTGGGTCCGGGGGCGGGCTCAGGGGCGGGCTCAGGGGCGGGGCGG
GCGCCCGAAGGTCCTCCGGAGGCCCGGCATTCTGCACGCTTCAAAAGCGCACGTCTGCCGCGCTGTTCTC
CTCTTCCTCATCTCCGGGCCTTTCGACCGATCATCAAGCTGCACGTGTTGACAATTAATCATCGGCATAG
TATATCGGCATAGTATAATACGACTCACTATAGGAGGGCCACCATGGGATCGGCCATTGAACAAGATGGA
TTGCACGCAGGTTCTCCGGCCGCTTGGGTGGAGAGGCTATTCGGCTATGACTGGGCACAACAGACAATCG
GCTGCTCTGATGCCGCCGTGTTCCGGCTGTCAGCGCAGGGGCGCCCGGTTCTTTTTGTCAAGACCGACCT
GTCCGGTGCCCTGAATGAACTGCAGGACGAGGCAGCGCGGCTATCGTGGCTGGCCACGACGGGCGTTCCT
TGCGCAGCTGTGCTCGACGTTGTCACTGAAGCGGGAAGGGACTGGCTGCTATTGGGCGAAGTGCCGGGGC
AGGATCTCCTGTCATCTCACCTTGCTCCTGCCGAGAAAGTATCCATCATGGCTGATGCAATGCGGCGGCT
GCATACGCTTGATCCGGCTACCTGCCCATTCGACCACCAAGCGAAACATCGCATCGAGCGAGCACGTACT
CGGATGGAAGCCGGTCTTGTCGATCAGGATGATCTGGACGAAGAGCATCAGGGGCTCGCGCCAGCCGAAC
TGTTCGCCAGGCTCAAGGCGCGCATGCCCGACGGCGAGGATCTCGTCGTGACCCATGGCGATGCCTGCTT
GCCGAATATCATGGTGGAAAATGGCCGCTTTTCTGGATTCATCGACTGTGGCCGGCTGGGTGTGGCGGAC
CGCTATCAGGACATAGCGTTGGCTACCCGTGATATTGCTGAAGAGCTTGGCGGCGAATGGGCTGACCGCT
TCCTCGTGCTTTACGGTATCGCCGCTCCCGATTCGCAGCGCATCGCCTTCTATCGCCTTCTTGACGAGTT
CTTCTGATCGAGAAATTGATGATCTATTAAACAATAAAGACGTCCACATGGAAGTGCAAACTATTAACTG
GCGAACTACTTACTCTAGCTTCCCGGCAACAATTAATAGACTGGATGGAGGCGGATAAAGTTGCAGGACC
ACTTCTGCGCTCGGCCCTTCCGGCTGGCTGGTTTATTGCTGATAAATCTGGAGCCGGTGAGCGTGGAAGC
CGCGGTATCATTGCAGCACTGGGGCCAGATGGTAAGCCCTCCCGTATCGTAGTTATCTACACGACGGGGA
GTCAGGCAACTATGGATGAACGAAATAGACAGATCGCTGAGATAGGTGCCTCACTGATTAAGCATTGGTA
ACTGTCAGACCAAGTTTACTCATATATACTTTAGATTGATTTAAAACTTCATTTTTAATTTAAAAGGATC
TAGGTGAAGATCCTTTTTGATAATCTCATGACCAAAATCCCTTAACGTGAGTTTTCGTTCCACTGAGCGT
CAGACCCCGTAGAAAAGATCAAAGGATCTTC
Features (pLannotate 1.2.2; 30 found; start..end, strand, type, name):
      1..589     +  rep_origin     ori: high-copy-number ColE1/pMB1/pBR322/pUC origin of replication
    669..736     +  misc_RNA       tracrRNA (fragment): trans-activating CRISPR RNA for the Streptococcus pyogenes CRISPR/Cas9 system
    768..999     +  promoter       U6 promoter: RNA polymerase III promoter for human U6 snRNA
   1047..1114    +  misc_RNA       tracrRNA (fragment): trans-activating CRISPR RNA for the Streptococcus pyogenes CRISPR/Cas9 system
   1146..1377    +  promoter       U6 promoter: RNA polymerase III promoter for human U6 snRNA
   1425..1492    +  misc_RNA       tracrRNA (fragment): trans-activating CRISPR RNA for the Streptococcus pyogenes CRISPR/Cas9 system
   1524..1755    +  promoter       U6 promoter: RNA polymerase III promoter for human U6 snRNA
   1803..1870    +  misc_RNA       tracrRNA (fragment): trans-activating CRISPR RNA for the Streptococcus pyogenes CRISPR/Cas9 system
   1902..2133    +  promoter       U6 promoter: RNA polymerase III promoter for human U6 snRNA
   2181..2248    +  misc_RNA       tracrRNA (fragment): trans-activating CRISPR RNA for the Streptococcus pyogenes CRISPR/Cas9 system
   2280..2511    +  promoter       U6 promoter: RNA polymerase III promoter for human U6 snRNA
   2559..2626    +  misc_RNA       tracrRNA (fragment): trans-activating CRISPR RNA for the Streptococcus pyogenes CRISPR/Cas9 system
   2658..2889    +  promoter       U6 promoter: RNA polymerase III promoter for human U6 snRNA
   2937..3004    +  misc_RNA       tracrRNA (fragment): trans-activating CRISPR RNA for the Streptococcus pyogenes CRISPR/Cas9 system
   3036..3267    +  promoter       U6 promoter: RNA polymerase III promoter for human U6 snRNA
   3296..3581    +  enhancer       CMV enhancer: human cytomegalovirus immediate early enhancer; contains an 18-bp deletion relative to the standard CMV enhancer
   3583..3863    +  promoter       chicken β-actin promoter: No description available
   3864..4091    +  intron         hybrid intron: hybrid between chicken β-actin (CBA) and minute virus of mice (MMV) introns (Gray et al., 2011)
   4109..4810    +  CDS            TagBFP: monomeric blue fluorescent protein mammalian codon-optimized
   4841..4952    +  polyA_signal   bGH poly(A) signal: bovine growth hormone polyadenylation signal
   5052..5121    +  protein_bind   attB: attB site for the φC31 integrase (Groth et al., 2000) phage φC31 integrase
   5124..5264    +  repeat_region  AAV2 ITR: inverted terminal repeat of adeno-associated virus serotype 2 inverted
   5269..5320    -  misc_feature   bom (fragment): basis of mobility region from pBR322
   5339..5794    +  rep_origin     f1 ori (sequence partly withheld): f1 bacteriophage origin of replication; arrow indicates direction of (+) strand synthesis
   5795..5836    -  misc_feature   bom (fragment): basis of mobility region from pBR322
   5837..6323    +  promoter       PGK promoter: mouse phosphoglycerate kinase 1 promoter
   6345..6392    +  promoter       EM7 promoter: synthetic bacterial promoter&nbsp
   6412..7215    +  CDS            NeoR/KanR: aminoglycoside phosphotransferase from Tn5; aph(3')-II (or nptII); confers resistance to neomycin, kanamycin, and G418 (Geneticin®)
   7219..7255    +  polyA_signal   PGK poly(A) signal (fragment): mouse phosphoglycerate kinase 1 polyadenylation signal
   7264..7558    +  CDS            bla(M) (fragment): β-lactamase lacking the signal sequence; bla(M); allows cytosolic expression of β-lactamase
