[The description below was written by a language model from this plasmid's Addgene catalogue record and pLannotate feature annotations shown in this document.]
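Description:
pk335-CARGO-6mer-4.5kb-USP is a 7.7 kb mammalian CRISPR guide-expression plasmid built on the pk335-BFP backbone. It carries an array of six guide RNAs (a "CARGO" array) that recruits Streptococcus pyogenes Cas9 or dCas9 to a site about 4.5 kb upstream of Prdm8, within the mouse Prdm8-Fgf5 locus. The plasmid does not encode Cas9 itself, so the nuclease or dCas9 fusion must be supplied separately. In bacteria it replicates from a high-copy ColE1/pUC-type origin and is selected with kanamycin. An f1 origin is also present. The recorded growth strain is a recombination-deficient one, which fits the highly repetitive nature of the insert.

The feature table shows tandem repeats of a human U6 RNA polymerase III promoter alternating with an S. pyogenes guide scaffold (annotated as tracrRNA fragments), with short gaps between them that would hold the spacers. Each guide is therefore transcribed as its own unit. Seven copies of each element are annotated, and the outermost ones probably reflect the junctions of the array with the backbone rather than a seventh guide. Downstream, a CMV enhancer/chicken β-actin promoter with a hybrid intron drives TagBFP, terminated by a bGH polyadenylation signal, which marks transfected cells by blue fluorescence. A dual PGK/EM7 promoter drives NeoR/KanR, giving G418 selection in mammalian cells and kanamycin resistance in E. coli from the same gene. A φC31 attB site, a single AAV2 ITR and a β-lactamase fragment are also annotated; the record gives no function for them. Tiling several guides across one region is typically used to concentrate dCas9-based effectors or labels at that locus, here in a study of long-range transcriptional regulation.
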