Addgene plasmid #227449: pk335-CARGO-6mer-4.5kb-USP
Purpose: 6-mer gRNA array targeting Sp dCas9/Cas9 to the Prdm8-Fgf5 locus
Depositing lab: Joanna Wysocka. Depositing organization: Stanford University. Publication: Long-range regulation of transcription scales with genomic distance in a gene-specific manner. Jensen CL, Chen LF, Swigut T, Crocker OJ, Yao D, Bassik MC, Ferrell JE Jr, Boettiger AN, Wysocka J. Mol Cell. 2025 Jan 16;85(2):347-361.e7. doi: 10.1016/j.molcel.2024.10.021. Epub 2024 Dec 2. PubMed 39626660.
Backbone
  Vector backbone: pk335-BFP
  Vector type: CRISPR
  Selectable markers: Neomycin (select with G418) ; TagBFP
Growth in bacteria
  Bacterial resistance: Kanamycin, 50 μg/mL
  Growth temperature: 37°C
  Growth strain: NEB Stable
  Copy number: High Copy
Gene/Insert
  Gene/Insert name: CARGO to 4.5kb Upstream Prdm8 (alt name: CARGO6)
  gRNA/shRNA sequence: TTTCCTCACCTATGTCTATA, ATTATGGACTTCCTCCTGAC, TTGTACATCCCATGGGTTTC, TTGTTAGTTGGTTCACAGGG, ACAAATTGTGCCCTCAATCT, TTCTGAGAATAATACTTGGT
  Species: M. musculus (mouse), Synthetic
  Cloning method: Other
Terms and licenses: Academic/Nonprofit Terms; Industry Terms: Not Available to Industry
How to cite: pk335-CARGO-6mer-4.5kb-USP was a gift from Joanna Wysocka (Addgene plasmid # 227449 ; http://n2t.net/addgene:227449 ; RRID:Addgene_227449)
